Addgene plasmid #217281: pMV-Zaphod3
Purpose: Donor plasmid of Zaphod3 Transposon
Depositing lab: Yong E Zhang. Depositing organization: Institute of Zoology, Chinese Academy of Sciences. Publication: Heterologous survey of 130 DNA transposons in human cells highlights their functional divergence and expands the genome engineering toolbox. Zhang T, Tan S, Tang N, Li Y, Zhang C, Sun J, Guo Y, Gao H, Cai Y, Sun W, Wang C, Fu L, Ma H, Wu Y, Hu X, Zhang X, Gee P, Yan W, Zhao Y, Chen Q, Guo B, Wang H, Zhang YE. Cell. 2024 Jul 11;187(14):3741-3760.e30. doi: 10.1016/j.cell.2024.05.007. Epub 2024 Jun 5. PubMed 38843831.
Backbone
  Vector backbone: pMV
  Vector type: Mammalian Expression
Growth in bacteria
  Bacterial resistance: Ampicillin, 100 μg/mL
  Growth temperature: 37°C
  Growth strain: DH5alpha
  Copy number: High Copy
Gene/Insert
  Gene/Insert name: TIRs of Zaphod3 transposon
  Species: Synthetic
  Cloning method: Restriction Enzyme; 5′ cloning site Unknown (unknown if destroyed); 3′ cloning site Unknown (unknown if destroyed)
Terms and licenses: Academic/Nonprofit Terms; Industry Terms: Not Available to Industry
How to cite: pMV-Zaphod3 was a gift from Yong E Zhang (Addgene plasmid # 217281 ; http://n2t.net/addgene:217281 ; RRID:Addgene_217281)
