[The description below was written by a language model from this plasmid's Addgene catalogue record and pLannotate feature annotations shown in this document.]
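Description:
pMV-Zaphod3 is the donor plasmid for the Zaphod3 DNA transposon, built on the pMV backbone and catalogued as a mammalian expression vector. It is about 5.5 kb and is propagated in E. coli as a high-copy plasmid through a ColE1/pUC-type origin, with selection by ampicillin via the β-lactamase gene and its native promoter. A short remnant of lacZα is also detected, most likely left over from the cloning vector.

The catalogued insert is the synthetic terminal inverted repeats (TIRs) of Zaphod3, the sequences a cognate transposase recognises in order to excise and integrate the DNA lying between them. The automated annotation does not mark the TIRs themselves, so their exact positions are not given. Unannotated stretches lie on either side of the reporter cassette, which fits a layout where the TIRs flank it, though the record does not confirm this.

The annotated cargo is a single mammalian expression unit. A mouse PGK promoter drives a puromycin N-acetyltransferase coding sequence, called as a fragment, followed after a short gap by EGFP and a bovine growth hormone polyadenylation signal. The short spacing suggests the two proteins are co-expressed from one transcript through a linker or self-cleaving peptide, but no such element is annotated.

No transposase gene is annotated, so the enzyme would have to be supplied in trans, for example from a separate helper plasmid. Stable integration into the host genome could then be scored by puromycin resistance or EGFP fluorescence. The construct comes from a survey of DNA transposon activity in human cells aimed at expanding genome engineering tools.
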