Features (pLannotate 1.2.2; 8 found; start..end, strand, type, name):
    118..138     -  CDS            lacZα (fragment): LacZα fragment of β-galactosidase; lacZ fragment
   1093..1592    +  promoter       PGK promoter: mouse phosphoglycerate kinase 1 promoter
   1617..2211    +  CDS            PuroR (fragment): puromycin N-acetyltransferase; pac from Streptomyces alboniger; confers resistance to puromycin
   2275..2994    +  CDS            EGFP: the original enhanced GFP (Yang et al., 1996) mammalian codon-optimized
   3022..3246    +  polyA_signal   bGH poly(A) signal: bovine growth hormone polyadenylation signal
   3837..4425    -  rep_origin     ori: high-copy-number ColE1/pMB1/pBR322/pUC origin of replication
   4596..5456    -  CDS            AmpR: β-lactamase; bla; confers resistance to ampicillin, carbenicillin, and related antibiotics
   5457..26      -  promoter       AmpR promoter (across the origin): bla
>Addgene plasmid #217281 | pMV-Zaphod3 | addgene full sequence | sequence record 443563 | Addgene NGS Result
AAAAATAAACAAATAGGGGTTCCGCGCACATTTCCCCGAAAAGTGCCACCTGACGTCTAAGAAACCATTA
TTATCATGACATTAACCTATAAAAATAGGCGTATCACGAGGCCCTTTCGTTGTAAAACGACGGCCAGTCG
AACCACGCAATGCGTCTCGATCCGCAGTGTCTTGCGTCTCTCAATTGCTATATAGCAGTGGCGTACCAAG
GGCGGGGCGGTGGGAGCGGTCCGCCCCGGGTGCAGGCAATAAGGGGGTGCATTGTCTGTAGAGAATTTAA
AAACAATAATAAAACCGACTAAAAGTCGGTCTGCTTTTTATTATCACCATGCGCCGGCAATTCTAAACAA
TGTCAGTGATAAAATACTCCTCCCCGAAAAATCTTTTGTTGGTCTAAGTTCTAAACAATTGCTGCGGTTA
CTGTTGAGTTTTAATAATATATATGTAAGCTTCAAATTAGCACATTTTTATTACTTATCCTTTAATAAAC
ATTGTATTCTACATGGAAGTTAATTCGGAGAACTCCCAGTTATACAGTCGGCCCCCGACACACGCGGACT
CAGCTACACGCGTTCGTTTCGAGAGTAAGTTCGTAACGGTTCGGAATCGTTCGAGCTCGCTTCGGGCGCA
GTTCGTGTCTCCAACCCCTGTGGTACTACATATTCCTGCGTTTAAACAGTAGATTCGAAATAAACAATGA
TAGCACAGTGATTGTAAAGACGAAGAAACAGAACTTGAGTTACTTCAATTCTGTCATTCTATGTGACCAC
TTGGAGTTTTTATTTGTGTTTAAAATTTAAAACAGTGAAACAGAGTGCGAACTGCGAGGTGTAATATTTT
TGTTTGGTAAGTGCAAATTTTAGTTCATACATGAAATATTTTACTGAATTTGAATAATATCTTTAAAATT
GAAATTTATTCTTTTTAAATTGTTAATTGTTTTAAAACTAAAGAATGAATCAAGAAAATAAAATATTACA
TCAGTGGTACAATTTAGTAGTGGCAGATATTAAAAGCAAAGTACTTTGGAATTCTTTTTGATAGCACTCC
CGATGTTTCGCACCTGATCAAACCGGTGCTAGCAATTCTACCGGGTAGGGGAGGCGCTTTTCCCAAGGCA
GTCTGGAGCATGCGCTTTAGCAGCCCCGCTGGGCACTTGGCGCTACACAAGTGGCCTCTGGCCTCGCACA
CATTCCACATCCACCGGTAGGCGCCAACCGGCTCCGTTCTTTGGTGGCCCCTTCGCGCCACCTTCTACTC
CTCCCCTAGTCAGGAAGTTCCCCCCCGCCCCGCAGCTCGCGTCGTGCAGGACGTGACAAATGGAAGTAGC
ACGTCTCACTAGTCTCGTGCAGATGGACAGCACCGCTGAGCAATGGAAGCGGGTAGGCCTTTGGGGCAGC
GGCCAATAGCAGCTTTGCTCCTTCGCTTTCTGGGCTCAGAGGCTGGGAAGGGGTGGGTCCGGGGGCGGGC
TCAGGGGCGGGCTCAGGGGCGGGGCGGGCGCCCGAAGGTCCTCCGGAGGCCCGGCATTCTGCACGCTTCA
AAAGCGCACGTCTGCCGCGCTGTTCTCCTCTTCCTCATCTCCGGGCCTTTCGACCTGCAGCCAACGCCAC
CATGGGGACCGAGTACAAGCCCACGGTGCGCCTCGCCACCCGCGACGACGTCCCCCGGGCCGTACGCACC
CTCGCCGCCGCGTTCGCCGACTACCCCGCCACGCGCCACACCGTCGACCCGGACCGCCACATCGAGCGGG
TCACCGAGCTGCAAGAACTCTTCCTCACGCGCGTCGGGCTCGACATCGGCAAGGTGTGGGTCGCGGACGA
CGGCGCCGCGGTGGCGGTCTGGACCACGCCGGAGAGCGTCGAAGCGGGGGCGGTGTTCGCCGAGATCGGC
CCGCGCATGGCCGAGTTGAGCGGTTCCCGGCTGGCCGCGCAGCAACAGATGGAAGGCCTCCTGGCGCCGC
ACCGGCCCAAGGAGCCCGCGTGGTTCCTGGCCACCGTCGGCGTCTCGCCCGACCACCAGGGCAAGGGTCT
GGGCAGCGCCGTCGTGCTCCCCGGAGTGGAGGCGGCCGAGCGCGCCGGGGTGCCCGCCTTCCTGGAGACC
TCCGCGCCCCGCAACCTCCCCTTCTACGAGCGGCTCGGCTTCACCGTCACCGCCGACGTCGAGGTGCCCG
AAGGACCGCGCACCTGGTGCATGACCCGCAAGCCCGGTGCCATCGATGCCACTAACTTCTCCCTGTTGAA
ACAAGCAGGGGATGTCGAAGAGAATCCCGGGCCAATGGTGAGCAAGGGCGAGGAGCTGTTCACCGGGGTG
GTGCCCATCCTGGTCGAGCTGGACGGCGACGTAAACGGCCACAAGTTCAGCGTGTCCGGCGAGGGCGAGG
GCGATGCCACCTACGGCAAGCTGACCCTGAAGTTCATCTGCACCACCGGCAAGCTGCCCGTGCCCTGGCC
CACCCTCGTGACCACCCTGACCTACGGCGTGCAGTGCTTCAGCCGCTACCCCGACCACATGAAGCAGCAC
GACTTCTTCAAGTCCGCCATGCCCGAAGGCTACGTCCAGGAGCGCACCATCTTCTTCAAGGACGACGGCA
ACTACAAGACCCGCGCCGAGGTGAAGTTCGAGGGCGACACCCTGGTGAACCGCATCGAGCTGAAGGGCAT
CGACTTCAAGGAGGACGGCAACATCCTGGGGCACAAGCTGGAGTACAACTACAACAGCCACAACGTCTAT
ATCATGGCCGACAAGCAGAAGAACGGCATCAAGGTGAACTTCAAGATCCGCCACAACATCGAGGACGGCA
GCGTGCAGCTCGCCGACCACTACCAGCAGAACACCCCCATCGGCGACGGCCCCGTGCTGCTGCCCGACAA
CCACTACCTGAGCACCCAGTCCGCCCTGAGCAAAGACCCCAACGAGAAGCGCGATCACATGGTCCTGCTG
GAGTTCGTGACCGCCGCCGGGATCACTCTCGGCATGGACGAGCTGTACAAGTAATTAATTAAGCTCGCTG
ATCAGCCTCGACTGTGCCTTCTAGTTGCCAGCCATCTGTTGTTTGCCCCTCCCCCGTGCCTTCCTTGACC
CTGGAAGGTGCCACTCCCACTGTCCTTTCCTAATAAAATGAGGAAATTGCATCGCATTGTCTGAGTAGGT
GTCATTCTATTCTGGGGGGTGGGGTGGGGCAGGACAGCAAGGGGGAGGATTGGGAAGACAATAGCAGGCA
TGCTGGGGATGCGGTGGGCTCTATGGCTTCTGAGGCGCGCCCTCGAGTGTTATTATTCATTACTGCGACA
GACCAATATGTAGGTATAAGTTTTTTCCTTTTTTCAAAAAATACATTAATGTAATTAAAAAGTATTAATC
CATTACTTTTTTTCCTTTTTTGTACTGTAATATTTATTTTTTATTTTTTATACTGGCATGATTATATATA
CAAAGTTCAATAAAAGAAAATTTTCACTGTCTGCGTTTCTTTTCTGGCCATTATTATTATTCGTTTCATT
TCATGATTATTACTGAAAATAATTTTGTCGTATAGAGGAGGGGGGTGTTAAAAAATGATCCGCTCCGGGT
GTCAAATACGCTAGGTACGCCACTGCTATATAGGGGCCCAGAGACGGAGTCACTGCCAACCGAGACGGTC
ATAGCTGTTTCCTGTGTGCCGCTTCCTCGCTCACTGACTCGCTGCGCTCGGTCGTTCGGCTGCGGCGAGC
GGTATCAGCTCACTCAAAGGCGGTAATACGGTTACCCACAGAATCAGGGGATAACGCAGGAAAGAACATG
TGAGCAAAAGGCCAGCAAAAGGCCAGGAACCGTAAAAAGGCCGCGTTGCTGGCGTTTTTCCATAGGCTCC
GCCCCCCTGACGAGCATCACAAAAATCGACGCTCAAGTCAGAGGTGGCGAAACCCGACAGGACTATAAAG
ATACCAGGCGTTTCCCCCTGGAAGCTCCCTCGTGCGCTCTCCTGTTCCGACCCTGCCGCTTACCGGATAC
CTGTCCGCCTTTCTCCCTTCGGGAAGCGTGGCGCTTTCTCATAGCTCACGCTGTAGGTATCTCAGTTCGG
TGTAGGTCGTTCGCTCCAAGCTGGGCTGTGTGCACGAACCCCCCGTTCAGCCCGACCGCTGCGCCTTATC
CGGTAACTATCGTCTTGAGTCCAACCCGGTAAGACACGACTTATCGCCACTGGCAGCAGCCACTGGTAAC
AGGATTAGCAGAGCGAGGTATGTAGGCGGTGCTACAGAGTTCTTGAAGTGGTGGCCTAACTACGGCTACA
CTAGAAGAACAGTATTTGGTATCTGCGCTCTGCTGAAGCCAGTTACCTTCGGAAAAAGAGTTGGTAGCTC
TTGATCCGGCAAACAAACCACCGCTGGTAGCGGTGGTTTTTTTGTTTGCAAGCAGCAGATTACGCGCAGA
AAAAAAGGATCTCAAGAAGATCCTTTGATCTTTTCTACGGGGTCTGACGCTCAGTGGAACGAAAACTCAC
GTTAAGGGATTTTGGTCATGAGATTATCAAAAAGGATCTTCACCTAGATCCTTTTAAATTAAAAATGAAG
TTTTAAATCAATCTAAAGTATATATGAGTAAACTTGGTCTGACAGTTACCAATGCTTAATCAGTGAGGCA
CCTATCTCAGCGATCTGTCTCTTTCGTTCATCCATAGTTGCCTGACTCCCCGTCGTGTAGATAACTACGA
TACGGGAGGGCTTACCATCTGGCCCCAGTGCTGCAATAATACCGCGGGACCCACGCTCACCGGCTCCAGA
TTTATCAGCAATAAACCAGCCAGCCGGAAGGGCCGAGCGCAGAAGTGGTCCTGCAACTTTATCCGCCTCC
ATCCAGTCTATTAATTGTTGCCGGGAAGCTAGAGTAAGTAGTTCGCCAGTTAATAGTTTGCGCAACGTTG
TTGCCATCGCTACAGGCATCGTGGTATCACGCTCGTCGTTTGGTATGGCTTCATTCAGCTCCGGTTCCCA
ACGATCAAGGCGAGTTACATGATCCCCCATGTTGCGCAAAAAAGCGGTTAGCTCCTTCGGTCCTCCGATC
GTTGTCAGAAGTAAGTTGGCCGCCGTGTTATCACTCATGGTTATGGCAGCACTACATAATTCTCTTACTG
TCATGCCATCCGTAAGATGCTTTTCTGTGACTGGTGAGTACTCAACCAAGTCATTCTGAGAATAGTGTAT
GCGGCGACCGAGTTGCTCTTGCCCGGCGTCAATACGGGATAATACCGCGCCACATAGCAGAACTTTAAAA
GTGCTCATCATTGGAAAACGTTCTTCGGGGCGAAAACTCTCAAGGATCTTACCGCTGTTGAGATCCAGTT
CGATGTAACCCACTCGTGCACCCAACTGATCTTCAGCATCTTTTACTTTCACCAGCGTTTCTGGGTGAGC
AAAAACAGGAAGGCAAAATGCCGCAAAAAAGGGAATAAGGGCGACACGGAAATGTTGAATACTCATACTC
TTCCTTTTTCAATATTATTGAAGCATTTATCAGGGTTATTGTCTCATGAGCGGATACATATTTGAATGTA
TTTAG
